Addgene plasmid #33280: pT7-M2T3D
Depositing lab: Terence Dermody. Depositing organization: Vanderbilt University. Publication: A plasmid-based reverse genetics system for animal double-stranded RNA viruses. Kobayashi T, Antar AA, Boehme KW, Danthi P, Eby EA, Guglielmi KM, Holm GH, Johnson EM, Maginnis MS, Naik S, Skelton WB, Wetzel JD, Wilson GJ, Chappell JD, Dermody TS. Cell Host Microbe. 2007 Apr 19;1(2):147-57. 10.1016/j.chom.2007.03.003 PubMed 18005692.
Backbone
  Vector backbone: p3E5EGFP
  Backbone manufacturer: made by Yoshihiro Kawaoka
  Vector type: Mammalian Expression
Growth in bacteria
  Bacterial resistance: Ampicillin, 100 μg/mL
  Growth temperature: 37°C
  Growth strain: DH5alpha
  Copy number: High Copy
Gene/Insert
  Gene/Insert name: M2
  Species: Orthoreovirus T3D
  GenBank ID: EF494439
  Entrez Gene: M2 (a.k.a. MoV-3mpc04sM2_gp1)
  Promoter: T7
  Cloning method: Restriction Enzyme; 5′ cloning site EcoRV (unknown if destroyed); 3′ cloning site BseRI (unknown if destroyed)
  Sequencing primers: 5′ T7 forward; 3′ T7 terminal
Terms and licenses: Academic/Nonprofit Terms; Industry Terms: Not Available to Industry
How to cite: pT7-M2T3D was a gift from Terence Dermody (Addgene plasmid # 33280 ; http://n2t.net/addgene:33280 ; RRID:Addgene_33280)
