[The description below was written by a language model from this plasmid's Addgene catalogue record and pLannotate feature annotations shown in this document.]
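Description:
pT7-M2T3D is one component of a plasmid-based reverse genetics system for mammalian orthoreovirus, a double-stranded RNA virus. It carries a cDNA copy of the M2 gene segment of reovirus strain type 3 Dearing (T3D) in the p3E5EGFP backbone. The plasmid is catalogued as a mammalian expression vector, although transcription is driven by a bacteriophage T7 promoter rather than a cellular one. It is about 5.3 kb and is propagated in E. coli through a high-copy ColE1/pUC-type origin with ampicillin selection from a bla cassette. The short annotated fragments of TcR, bom, rop, lacI, an SP6 promoter and a pUC polylinker appear to be leftovers of the backbone's cloning history, not functional parts. The small "SET1" hit just upstream of the T7 terminator is most likely T7 gene 10-derived sequence that normally accompanies that terminator.

The payload is arranged to produce an authentic viral transcript. The T7 promoter sits immediately upstream of the M2 segment, whose open reading frame encodes the outer-capsid protein mu1. A hepatitis delta virus ribozyme follows the segment, and a T7 terminator follows the ribozyme. In cells supplied with T7 RNA polymerase, transcription starts close to the viral 5′ end. Self-cleavage by the ribozyme then trims the RNA to generate a defined 3′ terminus, so the product mimics a native plus-strand M2 transcript. That RNA can be translated and can serve as a template for genome synthesis. When this plasmid is used together with equivalent plasmids for the other reovirus gene segments, infectious virus can be recovered entirely from cloned cDNA. Mutations engineered into M2 can therefore be introduced into viable virus to study mu1 function.
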