Features (pLannotate 1.2.2; 14 found; start..end, strand, type, name):
      4..21      +  promoter       T7 promoter (fragment): promoter for bacteriophage T7 RNA polymerase
     50..2173    +  CDS            M2: MU1_REOVD - Experimental evidence at protein level: Swiss-Prot protein existence level 1. The viral outer shell polypeptides, of which mu-1 is one, impose structural constraints that prevent elongation of nascent transcripts by the RNA-dependent RNA polymerase lambda-3. From Reovirus type 3 (strain Dearing) (T3D) (Mammalian orthoreovirus 3).
   2221..2312    +  ncRNA          HDV ribozyme: Accession: RF00094 - Hepatitis delta virus ribozyme
   2327..2376    +  CDS            SET1 (fragment): solubility-enhancement tag derived from T7 phage gene 10B
   2384..2431    +  terminator     T7 terminator: transcription terminator for bacteriophage T7 RNA polymerase
   2460..2494    +  misc_feature   MCS (fragment): pUC18/19 multiple cloning site
   2499..2517    -  promoter       SP6 promoter: promoter for bacteriophage SP6 RNA polymerase
   2746..3021    +  CDS            TcR (fragment): tetracycline efflux protein; tet; confers resistance to tetracycline
   3021..3071    -  misc_feature   bom (fragment): basis of mobility region from pBR322
   3173..3208    -  CDS            rop (fragment): Rop protein, which maintains plasmids at low copy number; rop
   3303..3407    +  promoter       AmpR promoter: bla
   3408..4268    +  CDS            AmpR: β-lactamase; bla; confers resistance to ampicillin, carbenicillin, and related antibiotics
   4439..5027    +  rep_origin     ori: high-copy-number ColE1/pMB1/pBR322/pUC origin of replication
   5210..5263    +  CDS            lacI (fragment): lac repressor; lacI; The lac repressor binds to the lac operator to inhibit transcription in E. coli. This inhibition can be relieved by adding lactose or isopropyl-β-D-thiogalactopyranoside (IPTG).
>Addgene plasmid #33280 | pT7-M2T3D | depositor full sequence | sequence record 39508 | pT7-M2T3D sequence 5269 bps
AGATAATACGACTCACTATAGCTAATCTGCTGACCGTTACTCTGCAAAGATGGGGAACGCTTCCTCTATC
GTTCAGACGATCAACGTCACTGGAGATGGCAATGTATTTAAACCATCAGCTGAAACTTCATCTACCGCTG
TACCATCGTTAAGCTTATCACCTGGAATGCTGAATCCCGGAGGGGTACCATGGATTGCTGTTGGAGATGA
GACATCTGTGACTTCACCAGGCGCATTACGTCGAATGACGTCAAAGGACATCCCGGAAACGGCAATAATC
AACACAGACAATTCATCAGGCGCCGTGCCAAGCGAATCAGCCTTGGTGCCCTACATCGATGAGCCGCTGG
TAGTGGTTACAGAGCATGCTATTACCAACTTCACCAAAGCTGAGATGGCACTTGAATTCAATCGTGAGTT
CCTTGACAAGATGCGTGTGCTGTCAGTGTCACCAAAATATTCGGATCTTCTGACCTATGTTGACTGCTAC
GTCGGTGTGTCTGCTCGTCAGGCTTTAAACAATTTTCAGAAACAAGTGCCTGTGATTACACCTACTAGGC
AGACGATGTATGTCGACTCGATACAAGCGGCCTTGAAAGCTTTAGAAAAGTGGGAGATTGATCTGAGAGT
GGCTCAAACGTTGCTGCCTACGAACGTTCCGATTGGAGAAGTCTCTTGTCCAATGCAGTCGGTAGTGAAA
CTGCTGGATGATCAGCTGCCAGATGACAGCCTGATACGGAGGTATCCCAAGGAAGCCGCCGTCGCTTTGG
CTAAACGAAACGGGGGAATACAATGGATGGACGTATCAGAAGGCACCGTGATGAACGAGGCTGTCAACGC
TGTTGCAGCTAGTGCACTGGCACCTTCAGCATCAGCCCCACCCTTAGAAGAGAAGTCAAAGTTAACCGAA
CAAGCGATGGATCTCGTGACCGCGGCTGAGCCTGAGATAATTGCCTCACTCGCGCCAGTTCCCGCACCCG
TGTTTGCCATACCACCTAAACCAGCAGATTATAATGTGCGTACTCTGAGGATCGACGAGGCCACTTGGCT
GCGAATGATTCCAAAATCAATGAACACACCTTTTCAAATCCAGGTGACTGATAACACAGGAACTAATTGG
CATCTCAATTTGAGGGGGGGGACTCGTGTAGTGAATCTGGACCAAATCGCTCCGATGCGGTTTGTATTAG
ATTTAGGGGGAAAGAGTTATAAAGAGACGAGCTGGGATCCAAACGGCAAGAAGGTCGGATTCATCGTTTT
TCAATCGAAGATACCATTCGAACTTTGGACTGCTGCTTCACAGATCGGTCAAGCCACGGTGGTTAACTAT
GTCCAACTATACGCTGAAGACAGCTCATTTACCGCGCAGTCTATCATTGCTACTACCTCTTTGGCTTATA
ACTATGAGCCTGAGCAGTTGAATAAGACTGACCCTGAGATGAATTATTATCTTTTGGCGACCTTTATAGA
CTCAGCCGCTATAACGCCAACGAATATGACACAGCCTGATGTTTGGGATGCCTTGCTGACGATGTCCCCA
CTATCAGCTGGCGAGGTGACAGTGAAGGGTGCGGTAGTGAGTGAAGTAGTCCCTGCAGACTTGATAGGTA
GCTACACTCCAGAATCCCTAAACGCCTCACTTCCGAATGATGCTGCTAGATGCATGATCGATAGAGCTTC
GAAGATAGCCGAAGCAATCAAGATTGATGATGATGCTGGACCAGATGAATATTCCCCAAACTCTGTACCA
ATTCAAGGTCAGCTTGCTATCTCGCAACTCGAAACTGGATATGGTGTGCGAATATTCAACCCTAAAGGGA
TCCTTTCTAAAATTGCATCTAGGGCAATGCAGGCTTTCATTGGTGACCCGAGCACAATCATCACGCAGGC
GGCGCCAGTGTTATCAGACAAGAATAATTGGATTGCATTGGCACAGGGAGTGAAAACTAGTCTGCGTACT
AAAAGTCTATCAGCGGGAGTGAAGACTGCAGTGAGTAAGCTGAGCTCATCTGAGTCTATCCAGAATTGGA
CTCAAGGATTCTTGGATAAAGTGTCAGCGCATTTTCCAGCACCAAAGCCCGATTGTCCGACTAGCGGAGA
TAGTGGTGAATCGTCTAATCGCCGAGTGAAGCGCGACTCATACGCAGGAGTGGTCAAACGTGGGTACACA
CGTTAGGCCGCTCGCCCTGGTGACGCGGGGTTAAGGGATGCAGGCAAATCATCGGGTCGGCATGGCATCT
CCACCTCCTCGCGGTCCGACCTGGGCATCCGAAGGAGGACGTCGTCCACTCGGATGGCTAAGGGAGAGCT
CAAAAAAAAGGATCCGGCTGCTAACAAAGCCCGAAAGGAAGCTGAGTTGGCTGCTGCCACCGCTGAGCAA
TAACTAGCATAACCCCTTGGGGCCTCTAAACGGGTCTTGAGGGGTTTTTTGCTGAAAGGAGGAACTATAT
CCGGATCGAGATCCTCTAGAGTCGACCTGCAGGCATGCAAGCTTGTATTCTATAGTGTCACCTAAATCGT
ATGTGTATGATACATAAGGTTATGTATTAATTGTAGCCGCGTTCTAACGACAATATGTACAAGCCTAATT
GTGTAGCATCTGGCTTACTGAAGCAGACCCTATCATCTCTCTCGTAAACTGCCGTCAGAGTCGGTTTGGT
TGGACGAACCTTCTGAGTTTCTGGTAACGCCGTTCCGCACCCCGGAAATGGTCAGCGAACCAATCAGCAG
GGTCATCGCTAGCCAGATCCTCTACGCCGGACGCATCGTGGCCGGCATCACCGGCGCCACAGGTGCGGTT
GCTGGCGCCTATATCGCCGACATCACCGATGGGGAAGATCGGGCTCGCCACTTCGGGCTCATGAGCGCTT
GTTTCGGCGTGGGTATGGTGGCAGGCCCCGTGGCCGGGGGACTGTTGGGCGCCATCTCCTTGCACCATTC
CTTGCGGCGGCGGTGCTCAACGGCCTCAACCTACTACTGGGCTGCTTCCTAATGCAGGAGTCGCATAAGG
GAGAGCGTCGATATGGTGCACTCTCAGTACAATCTGCTCTGATGCCGCATAGTTAAGCCAGCCCCGACAC
CCGCCAACACCCGCTGACGCGCCCTGACGGGCTTGTCTGCTCCCGGCATCCGCTTACAGACAAGCTGTGA
CCGTCTCCGGGAGCTGCATGTGTCAGAGGTTTTCACCGTCATCACCGAAACGCGCGAGACGAAAGGGCCT
CGTGATACGCCTATTTTTATAGGTTAATGTCATGATAATAATGGTTTCTTAGACGTCAGGTGGCACTTTT
CGGGGAAATGTGCGCGGAACCCCTATTTGTTTATTTTTCTAAATACATTCAAATATGTATCCGCTCATGA
GACAATAACCCTGATAAATGCTTCAATAATATTGAAAAAGGAAGAGTATGAGTATTCAACATTTCCGTGT
CGCCCTTATTCCCTTTTTTGCGGCATTTTGCCTTCCTGTTTTTGCTCACCCAGAAACGCTGGTGAAAGTA
AAAGATGCTGAAGATCAGTTGGGTGCACGAGTGGGTTACATCGAACTGGATCTCAACAGCGGTAAGATCC
TTGAGAGTTTTCGCCCCGAAGAACGTTTTCCAATGATGAGCACTTTTAAAGTTCTGCTATGTGGCGCGGT
ATTATCCCGTATTGACGCCGGGCAAGAGCAACTCGGTCGCCGCATACACTATTCTCAGAATGACTTGGTT
GAGTACTCACCAGTCACAGAAAAGCATCTTACGGATGGCATGACAGTAAGAGAATTATGCAGTGCTGCCA
TAACCATGAGTGATAACACTGCGGCCAACTTACTTCTGACAACGATCGGAGGACCGAAGGAGCTAACCGC
TTTTTTGCACAACATGGGGGATCATGTAACTCGCCTTGATCGTTGGGAACCGGAGCTGAATGAAGCCATA
CCAAACGACGAGCGTGACACCACGATGCCTGTAGCAATGGCAACAACGTTGCGCAAACTATTAACTGGCG
AACTACTTACTCTAGCTTCCCGGCAACAATTAATAGACTGGATGGAGGCGGATAAAGTTGCAGGACCACT
TCTGCGCTCGGCCCTTCCGGCTGGCTGGTTTATTGCTGATAAATCTGGAGCCGGTGAGCGTGGGTCTCGC
GGTATCATTGCAGCACTGGGGCCAGATGGTAAGCCCTCCCGTATCGTAGTTATCTACACGACGGGGAGTC
AGGCAACTATGGATGAACGAAATAGACAGATCGCTGAGATAGGTGCCTCACTGATTAAGCATTGGTAACT
GTCAGACCAAGTTTACTCATATATACTTTAGATTGATTTAAAACTTCATTTTTAATTTAAAAGGATCTAG
GTGAAGATCCTTTTTGATAATCTCATGACCAAAATCCCTTAACGTGAGTTTTCGTTCCACTGAGCGTCAG
ACCCCGTAGAAAAGATCAAAGGATCTTCTTGAGATCCTTTTTTTCTGCGCGTAATCTGCTGCTTGCAAAC
AAAAAAACCACCGCTACCAGCGGTGGTTTGTTTGCCGGATCAAGAGCTACCAACTCTTTTTCCGAAGGTA
ACTGGCTTCAGCAGAGCGCAGATACCAAATACTGTCCTTCTAGTGTAGCCGTAGTTAGGCCACCACTTCA
AGAACTCTGTAGCACCGCCTACATACCTCGCTCTGCTAATCCTGTTACCAGTGGCTGCTGCCAGTGGCGA
TAAGTCGTGTCTTACCGGGTTGGACTCAAGACGATAGTTACCGGATAAGGCGCAGCGGTCGGGCTGAACG
GGGGGTTCGTGCACACAGCCCAGCTTGGAGCGAACGACCTACACCGAACTGAGATACCTACAGCGTGAGC
TATGAGAAAGCGCCACGCTTCCCGAAGGGAGAAAGGCGGACAGGTATCCGGTAAGCGGCAGGGTCGGAAC
AGGAGAGCGCACGAGGGAGCTTCCAGGGGGAAACGCCTGGTATCTTTATAGTCCTGTCGGGTTTCGCCAC
CTCTGACTTGAGCGTCGATTTTTGTGATGCTCGTCAGGGGGGCGGAGCCTATGGAAAAACGCCAGCAACG
CGGCCTTTTTACGGTTCCTGGCCTTTTGCTGGCCTTTTGCTCACATGTTCTTTCCTGCGTTATCCCCTGA
TTCTGTGGATAACCGTATTACCGCCTTTGAGTGAGCTGATACCGCTCGCCGCAGCCGAACGACCGAGCGC
AGCGAGTCAGTGAGCGAGGAAGCGGAAGAGCGCCCAATACGCAAACCGCCTCTCCCCGCGCGTTGGCCGA
TTCATTAATGCAGGGGGAT
