>Addgene plasmid #33280 | pT7-M2T3D | addgene partial sequence | sequence record 41306 | T7-term
CGGGCTTTGTTAGCAGCCGGATCCTTTTTTTTGAGCTCTCCCTTAGCCATCCGAGTGGACGACGTCCTCC
TTCGGATGCCCAGGTCGGACCGCGAGGAGGTGGAGATGCCATGCCGACCCGATGATTTGCCTGCATCCCT
TAACCCCGCGTCACCAGGGCGAGCGGCCTAACGTGTGTACCCACGTTTGACCACTCCTGCGTATGAGTCG
CGCTTCACTCGGCGATTAGACGATTCACCACTATCTCCGCTAGTCGGACAATCGGGCTTTGGTGCTGGAA
AATGCGCTGACACTTTATCCAAGAATCCTTGAGTCCAATTCTGGATAGACTCAGATGAGCTCAGCTTACT
CACTGCAGTCTTCACTCCCGCTGATAGACTTTTAGTACGCAGACTAGTTTTCACTCCCTGTGCCAATGCA
ATCCAATTATTCTTGTCTGATAACACTGGCGCCGCCTGCGTGATGATTGTGCTCGGGTCACCAATGAAAG
CCTGCATTGCCCTAGATGCAATTTTAGAAAGGATCCCTTTAGGGTTGAATATTCGCACACCATATCCAGT
TTCGAGTTGCGAGATAGCAAGCTGACCTTGAATTGGTACAGAGTTTGGGGAATATTCATCTGGTCCAGCA
TCATCATCAATCTTGATTGCTTCGGCTATCTTCGAAGCTCTATCGATCATGCATCTAGCAGCATCATTCG
GAAGTGAGGCGTTTAGGGATTCTGGAGTGTAGCTACCTATCAAGTCTGCAGGGACTACTTCACTCACTAC
CGCACCCTTCACTGTCACCTCG
